Addgene plasmid #173351: RVD-GC8
Purpose: One-step assembly of custom RVD arrays to construct DdCBE, TALE, etc.
Depositing lab: Bin Shen. Depositing organization: Nanjing Medical University. Publication: Precision modeling of mitochondrial diseases in zebrafish via DdCBE-mediated mtDNA base editing. Guo J, Zhang X, Chen X, Sun H, Dai Y, Wang J, Qian X, Tan L, Lou X, Shen B. Cell Discov. 2021 Sep 3;7(1):78. doi: 10.1038/s41421-021-00307-9. PubMed 34480028.
Backbone
  Vector backbone: TetR T vector
  Vector type: Unspecified
Growth in bacteria
  Bacterial resistance: Tetracycline, 10 μg/mL
  Growth temperature: 37°C
  Growth strain: DH5alpha
  Copy number: High Copy
Gene/Insert
  Gene/Insert name: NN-HD dimer RVD at Position8
  Species: Synthetic
  Mutation: no
  Cloning method: Restriction Enzyme; 5′ cloning site Unknown (unknown if destroyed)
Terms and licenses: Academic/Nonprofit Terms; Industry Terms: Not Available to Industry
Depositor comments: RVD is inserted into TA site of TetR T vector
How to cite: RVD-GC8 was a gift from Bin Shen (Addgene plasmid # 173351 ; http://n2t.net/addgene:173351 ; RRID:Addgene_173351)
