[The description below was written by a language model from this plasmid's Addgene catalogue record and pLannotate feature annotations shown in this document.]
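Description:
RVD-GC8 is a small (about 2.6 kb) bacterial module plasmid from a library of parts for one-step assembly of custom TALE repeat arrays, such as those used to build DdCBE mitochondrial base editors or other TALE-based proteins. It is built on a tetracycline-resistant T vector, with the insert placed at the TA cloning site according to the depositor. The catalogue does not assign a vector type, and nothing in the record suggests it is meant for expression in eukaryotic cells. It is a cloning intermediate propagated in E. coli.

The insert is a synthetic dimer of two TALE repeat units carrying the repeat-variable diresidues NN and HD, which conventionally specify recognition of G and C respectively, hence "GC" in the name. The "8" marks it as the module designed to occupy position 8 in an ordered array, so that position-specific dimers from the library can be joined in a defined order to encode a DNA-binding domain for a chosen target sequence. The record does not state the enzymes or overhangs used for assembly, and the 5′ cloning site is listed as unknown.

The automated feature table does not annotate the RVD insert itself and covers only backbone elements. These are a high-copy ColE1/pUC-type origin of replication and a tetracycline efflux gene (TcR) driven by its native tet promoter for selection. There is also a T7 promoter, which lies next to a short kanamycin-resistance gene fragment. That fragment and a short RSF origin fragment appear to be non-functional remnants of vector construction. The unannotated sequence, which includes the region upstream of the T7 promoter, presumably contains the repeat dimer.
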