Features (pLannotate 1.2.2; 6 found; start..end, strand, type, name):
    332..350     +  promoter       T7 promoter: promoter for bacteriophage T7 RNA polymerase
    353..427     -  CDS            KanR (fragment): aminoglycoside phosphotransferase; aphA-3; confers resistance to kanamycin
    525..1715    -  CDS            TcR: tetracycline efflux protein; tet; confers resistance to tetracycline
   1763..1791    -  promoter       tet promoter: E. coli promoter for tetracycline efflux protein gene
   1807..1846    +  rep_origin     RSF ori (fragment): Plasmids containing the RSF 1030 origin of replication can be propagated in E. coli cells that contain additional plasmids with compatible origins.
   1918..2506    -  rep_origin     ori: high-copy-number ColE1/pMB1/pBR322/pUC origin of replication
>Addgene plasmid #173351 | RVD-GC8 | addgene full sequence | sequence record 360906 | Addgene NGS Result
TATGGTCTCGAAGTAACAATGGTGGCAAACAGGCTCTTGAAACCGTACAGCGCCTACTGCCAGTTCTCTG
TCAAGCCCACGGTCTGACTCCGGAGCAAGTTGTAGCGATTGCTAGTCATGACGGTGGCAAACAGGCTCTT
GAAACCGTCCAACGCCTTCTACCAGTTCTCTGTCAAGCCCACGGACTAACCCCAGCGCAAGTTGTAGCGA
TTGCTTCCTGAGACCAGCTTTGGTCTAGAGGAGGCATGATGATATATTTTTATCTTGTGCAATGTAACAT
CAGAGATTTTGAGACACGGGCCAGAGCTGCCAGGAAACAGCTATGACCATGTAATACGACTCACTATAGG
GGATATTTTATTTTCTCCCAATCAGGCTTGATCCCCAGTAAGTCAAAAAATAGCTCGACATACTGTTCTT
CCCCGATCAAGGGTTGGTTTGCGCATTCACAGTTCTCCGCAAGAATTGATTGGCTCCAATTCTTGGAGTG
GTGAATCCGTTAGCGAGGTGCCGCCGGCTTCCATTCAGGTCGAGGTGGCCCGGCTCCATGCACCGCGACG
CAACGCGGGGAGGCAGACAAGGTATAGGGCGGCGCCTACAATCCATGCCAACCCGTTCCATGTGCTCGCC
GAGGCGGCATAAATCGCCGTGACGATCAGCGGTCCAATGATCGAAGTTAGGCTGGTAAGAGCCGCGAGCG
ATCCTTGAAGCTGTCCCTGATGGTCGTCATCTACCTGCCTGGACAGCATGGCCTGCAACGCGGGCATCCC
GATGCCGCCGGAAGCGAGAAGAATCATAATGGGGAAGGCCATCCAGCCTCGCGTCGCGAACGCCAGCAAG
ACGTAGCCCAGCGCGTCGGCCGCCATGCCGGCGATAATGGCCTGCTTCTCGCCGAAACGTTTGGTGGCGG
GACCAGTGACGAAGGCTTGAGCGAGGGCGTGCAAGATTCCGAATACCGCAAGCGACAGGCCGATCATCGT
CGCGCTCCAGCGAAAGCGGTCCTCGCCGAAAATGACCCAGAGCGCTGCCGGCACCTGTCCTACGAGTTGC
ATGATAAAGAAGACAGTCATAAGTGCGGCGACGATAGTCATGCCCCGCGCCCACCGGAAGGAGCTGACTG
GGTTGAAGGCTCTCAAGGGCATGGGTCGGCGCTCTCCCTTATGCGACTCCTGCATTAGGAAGCAGCCCAG
TAGTAGGTTGAGGCCGTTGAGCACCGCCGCCGCAAGGAATGGTGCATGTAAGGAGATGGCGCCCAACAGT
CCCCCGGCCACGGGGCCTGCCACCATACCCACGCCGAAACAAGCGCTCATGAGCCCGAAGTGGCGAGCCC
GATCTTCCCCATCGGTGATGTCGGCGATATAGGCGCCAGCAACCGCACCTGTGGCGCCGGTGATGCCGGC
CACGATGCGTCCGGCGTAGAGAATCCACAGGACGGGTGTGGTCGCCATGATCGCGTAGTCGATAGTGGCT
CCAAGTAGCGAAGCGAGCAGGACTGGGCGGCGGCCAAAGCGGTCGGACAGTGCTCCGAGAACGGGTGCGC
ATAGAAATTGCATCAACGCATATAGCGCTAGCAGCACGCCATAGTGACTGGCGATGCTGTCGGAATGGAC
GATATCCCGCAAGAGGCCCGGCAGTACCGGCATAACCAAGCCTATGCCTACAGCATCCAGGGTGACGGTG
CCGAGGATGACGATGAGCGCATTGTTAGATTTCATACACGGTGCCTGACTGCGTTAGCAATTTAACTGTG
ATAAACTACCGCATTAAAGCTAATCGATGATAAGCTGTCAAACATGAGAATTAATTCATGTTCTTTCCTG
CGTTATCCCCTGATTCTGTGGATAACGCAGGAAAGAACATGTGAGCAAAAGGCCAGCAAAAGGCCAGGAA
CCGTAAAAAGGCCGCGTTGCTGGCGTTTTTCCATAGGCTCCGCCCCCCTGACGAGCATCACAAAAATCGA
CGCTCAAGTCAGAGGTGGCGAAACCCGACAGGACTATAAAGATACCAGGCGTTTCCCCCTGGAAGCTCCC
TCGTGCGCTCTCCTGTTCCGACCCTGCCGCTTACCGGATACCTGTCCGCCTTTCTCCCTTCGGGAAGCGT
GGCGCTTTCTCATAGCTCACGCTGTAGGTATCTCAGTTCGGTGTAGGTCGTTCGCTCCAAGCTGGGCTGT
GTGCACGAACCCCCCGTTCAGCCCGACCGCTGCGCCTTATCCGGTAACTATCGTCTTGAGTCCAACCCGG
TAAGACACGACTTATCGCCACTGGCAGCAGCCACTGGTAACAGGATTAGCAGAGCGAGGTATGTAGGCGG
TGCTACAGAGTTCTTGAAGTGGTGGCCTAACTACGGCTACACTAGAAGAACAGTATTTGGTATCTGCGCT
CTGCTGAAGCCAGTTACCTTCGGAAAAAGAGTTGGTAGCTCTTGATCCGGCAAACAAACCACCGCTGGTA
GCGGTGGTTTTTTTGTTTGCAAGCAGCAGATTACGCGCAGAAAAAAAGGATCTCAAGAAGATCCTTTGAT
CTTTTCTACGGGGTCTGACGCTCAGTGGAACGACGCGTAACTCACGTTAAGGGATTTTGGTCATGGGTGG
CTCGACCAGA
