>Addgene plasmid #173351 | RVD-GC8 | depositor partial sequence | sequence record 336306 | RVD flanked by two Bsa I sites
GGTCTCGAAGTAACAATGGTGGCAAACAGGCTCTTGAAACCGTACAGCGCCTACTGCCAGTTCTCTGTCA
AGCCCACGGTCTGACTCCGGAGCAAGTTGTAGCGATTGCTAGTCATGACGGTGGCAAACAGGCTCTTGAA
ACCGTCCAACGCCTTCTACCAGTTCTCTGTCAAGCCCACGGACTAACCCCAGCGCAAGTTGTAGCGATTG
CTTCCTGAGACC
